Addgene plasmid #15845: pMOR31-6-ISH
Depositing lab: Peter Mombaerts. Depositing organization: Rockefeller University. Publication: Differential impact of Lhx2 deficiency on expression of class I and class II odorant receptor genes in mouse. Hirota J, Omura M, Mombaerts P. Mol Cell Neurosci. 2007 Apr . 34(4):679-88. 10.1016/j.mcn.2007.01.014 PubMed 17350283.
Backbone
  Vector backbone: pGEM-T Easy
  Backbone manufacturer: promega
  Backbone size w/o insert (bp): 3015
  Vector type: cloning vector
Growth in bacteria
  Bacterial resistance: Ampicillin, 100 μg/mL
  Growth temperature: 37°C
  Growth strain: DH5alpha
  Copy number: High Copy
Gene/Insert
  Gene/Insert name: MOR31-6 (alt name: Olfr691)
  Species: M. musculus (mouse)
  Insert size (bp): 929
  GenBank ID: NM_147061
  Entrez Gene: Olfr691 (a.k.a. MOR31-6)
  Cloning method: Restriction Enzyme
  Sequencing primers: 5′ M13, T7; 3′ M13 reverse, SP6
Terms and licenses: Academic/Nonprofit Terms; Industry Terms: Not Available to Industry
How to cite: pMOR31-6-ISH was a gift from Peter Mombaerts (Addgene plasmid # 15845 ; http://n2t.net/addgene:15845 ; RRID:Addgene_15845)
