[The description below was written by a language model from this plasmid's Addgene catalogue record.]
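Description:
pMOR31-6-ISH is a bacterial cloning plasmid built on the pGEM-T Easy backbone (about 3.0 kb without insert), carrying a 929 bp fragment of the mouse odorant receptor gene MOR31-6, also known as Olfr691. It is maintained as a high-copy plasmid in E. coli under ampicillin selection. No feature table accompanies the record, so the exact boundaries of the insert within the receptor transcript, its orientation in the polylinker and the restriction sites used for cloning are not stated.

The construct contains no eukaryotic promoter, tag or reporter; it is not an expression vector. The listed sequencing primers (T7 and M13 forward on one side, SP6 and M13 reverse on the other) reflect the standard pGEM-T Easy layout, in which opposing T7 and SP6 phage RNA polymerase promoters flank the cloning site. This arrangement lets either strand of the insert be transcribed in vitro from linearised template, producing antisense probe or a sense control. The "ISH" suffix in the name, together with the associated study on how Lhx2 deficiency affects expression of class I and class II odorant receptor genes in mouse, indicates that the plasmid serves as a template for riboprobes used in in situ hybridisation to detect Olfr691-expressing olfactory sensory neurons. Which polymerase yields the antisense strand is not given in the record and would need to be confirmed by sequencing.
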