>Addgene plasmid #15845 | pMOR31-6-ISH | depositor partial sequence | sequence record 8383 | Author sequence
TTGTGCTAGTTGGCATCCCTGGGTTGGAGGCTTATCATACCTGGTTGTCTATACCCCTGTGCCTCATGTA
TGTCACTGCAGTCCTTGGAAACAGCATCCTGATAATGGTGATCATCACAGAACGGAACCTTCATGAACCC
ATGTATTTTTTCCTCTCCATGTTGGCCATCACGGACATCTTACTGTCCACCACAACTGTGCCCAAGGCCC
TCACCATCTTTTGGCTCCATGCCCACAACATTGCCTTTGATGCCTGTGTCACCCAAGTCTTCTTTGTCCA
CACAATGTTCGTGGGGGAGTCGGCCATCTTGTTAGCCATGGCCTTTGACCGCTTTATAGCCATCTGTGCC
CCACTGAGATATGCAACAGTGCTAACATGGTCCACAGTTGGGAGGATTGCTCTAGCCATTGTCATCAGAA
GCATCTGTATTATCTTTCCTGTGATTTTCTTGCTGAAGCGGCTGCCGTTCTGCCGAACCAACATCGTCCC
CCATTCCTACTGTGAGCACATTGGGGTGGCCCGCTTAGCTTGTGCAGATATAACTGTTAACATCTGGTAC
GGCTTCTCCGTGCCCATCGTCATGGTCATTGTGGATGTGATTCTCATTGCTGTGTCGTACTCGCTCATTC
TCCGAGCAGTGTTTCGCTTGCCCTCCCAGGATGCTCGGCACAAAGCTCTCAGCACCTGTGGCTCGCACCT
CTGTGTCATCCTCATGTTTTACGTTCCATCCTTCTTTACTTTACTGACCCATCGCTTTGGGAGAAACATT
CCCCGACACGTGCATATCCTGCTGGCCAATCTTTATGTGGTGGTACCACCAATGCTGAACCCCATTGTCT
ACGGAGTGAAGACTAAACAGATCCGGGAGGGTGTGGTCCACTGGTTCTTGGACATCAAGACTCTGTGTTG
TTCTTCACCTTTGGGATGA
