>Addgene plasmid #15845 | pMOR31-6-ISH | addgene partial sequence | sequence record 22581 | 15845 with M13F
GGCCCCGACGTTCGCATGCTCCCGGCCGCCATGGCGGCCGCGGGAATTCGATTTTGTGCTAGTTGGCATC
CCTGGGTTGGAGGCTTATCATACCTGGTTGTCTATACCCCTGTGCCTCATGTATGTCACTGCAGTCCTTG
GAAACAGCATCCTGATAATGGTGATCATCACAGAACGGAACCTTCATGAACCCATGTATTTTTTCCTCTC
CATGTTGGCCATCACGGACATCTTACTGTCCACCACAACTGTGCCCAAGGCCCTCACCATCTTTTGGCTC
CATGCCCACAACATTGCCTTTGATGCCTGTGTCACCCAAGTCTTCTTTGTCCACACAATGTTCGTGGGGG
AGTCGGCCATCTTGTTAGCCATGGCCTTTGACCGCTTTATAGCCATCTGTGCCCCACTGAGATATGCAAC
AGTGCTAACATGGTCCACAGTTGGGAGGATTGCTCTAGCCATTGTCATCAGAAGCATCTGTATTATCTTT
CCTGTGATTTTCTTGCTGAAGCGGCTGCCGTTCTGCCGAACCAACATCGTCCCCCATTCCTACTGTGAGC
ACATTGGGGTGGCCCGCTTAGCTTGTGCAGATATAACTGTTAACATCTGGTACGGCTTCTCCGTGCCCAT
CGTCATGGTCATTTGTGGATGTGATTCTCATTGCTGTGTCGTACTCGCTCATTCTCCGAGCAGTGTTTCG
CTTGCCCTCCCAGGATGCTCGGCACAAAGCTCTCAGCACCTGTGGCTCGCACCTCTGTGTCA
